>Addgene plasmid #29154 | pEMS1352 | addgene partial sequence | sequence record 39406 | EGFP-N 5'-CGTCGCCGTCCAGCTCGACCAG-3'
TTCCTATACCTTTTGAANAATAGGAACTTCGGCGCGCCACGCGTTGAGGAAGAAGGAAGAACAGCAAGAG
AGGGATGTTGAAAGACAGAGATGGAGACACGAAAATGGCCTTCCTACGGAGCGAAATCCCTCTTTTTCCC
CATTCCTGTCACTCAGTCTTCGATCTCTCCCTCTACATAGGCATGCAGAGTGTGGGCAATCTCTGCCGAC
CGCTGGTCTCCCAAGGAAAGAAGGAAAACACTACCGCAGTCTCAGAGGCAGACGGGCTCCGCGCTGCCGG
AACCCAAGCGCAGAGTGGGAAAACTAGATTGCTGGGAAATCTTCCGAGGGAAGAGGCGGCCAGGTCCGGG
TTTCCGGGGAGAGCCGCGCACGCAGCGGCGAAGGGTCCCCGAAGTTCATTACCCCGTGACTTTGTGCCTG
TCGCTGCGGGCTGGGTCCCCTGTAATATCTCCAGAAGCGCTCTGACAGGCAGCCGCGGGGAGGGGAATAG
GGCGTCCCTGGCCCACTTAGCTTTTCCCCCAACTCCTGGCGGGGTCTGGCGTCA
