>Addgene plasmid #29154 | pEMS1352 | addgene partial sequence | sequence record 39407 | pEMS1307-fwd 5'-ccgcacgtctaagaaaccat-3'
AAAATAGGCGTATCACGAGGCCCTTTCGTCTTCAAGAATTAATTCCGATCATATTCAATAACCCTTAATG
AATTCGAGCTCCTAGGCCGGCCACGCGTGCAGCTAGGAGGTCGGCGCGCAGCGGGCCGGGTCAGGACTGG
GTCGAGCAGACAGAGCTGCAGCCCCCGCCTTGCCCGGCTTCTCGCGGCTGGAGAGCAGAGCGATGTCACC
CGGAGCCCCGCCTGGGTGGTAACGAGACCCTGGCCAGTCACCCCTGCAGCCCAGACTAACTTCTTTCAAC
AGCCTCTGATGGTAATTACAGTAATCGAAGCTGCCATATATCTTTAGGCAATTATGACACACAAAAAGCC
CCGAGGGGACCCCCTGGCGAGGGAAGTTAAGAACGGTTTTCCAGCTTCAGGAAACTCCGGCTCGCCTCAC
GTCGGAGCTCGCTCGGCTTGCTAAATGAGAGGAGCTTTGCAACGGGGTCAACCAGCTTGTCTCGTGACCC
CAAGTCACCTTAACGTGGCTGGGTGGCGGAGTCTGAGGCACAGGCCCGCTATGCCCCGGAATTTTCGCGT
CCCTCCCTCCTGGGCCCCGCCCCA
