[The description below was written by a language model from this plasmid's Addgene catalogue record.]
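Description:
pEMS1352 is a MiniPromoter reporter plasmid from the Pleiades Promoter Project, a collection of compact human regulatory sequences designed to drive selective gene expression in defined brain regions and cell types. It is built on the large pEMS1306 backbone (about 16.5 kb without insert) and is propagated in E. coli as a high-copy plasmid under ampicillin selection. The record does not list the origin of replication or any other backbone elements, and no feature table is available, so the remaining content of this sizeable backbone cannot be described from the information given.

The insert is Ple136, a roughly 4.2 kb MiniPromoter assembled from human regulatory sequence of NR2E1 (also known as TLX or TLL), which encodes an orphan nuclear receptor. It was cloned by restriction digestion into an MluI site at both ends; whether those sites survived cloning is not recorded. Although the catalogue lists EGFP-NLS as a C-terminal tag on the backbone, the insert is a promoter rather than a coding sequence, so this is best read as the MiniPromoter sitting upstream of a backbone-encoded EGFP reporter carrying a nuclear localisation signal. Such a reporter concentrates fluorescence in the nucleus, which makes individual expressing cells easier to identify and count.

The intended use is to assess whether Ple136 reproduces an NR2E1-like expression pattern. However, the depositor explicitly notes that reporter expression under the control of the MiniPromoter in this plasmid has not been tested, so its activity and specificity should be regarded as unvalidated.
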