Addgene plasmid #29154: pEMS1352
Purpose: Expression of the reporter gene under the control of the MiniPromoter in this plasmid has not been tested
Depositing lab: Elizabeth Simpson. Publication: A regulatory toolbox of MiniPromoters to drive selective expression in the brain. Portales-Casamar E, Swanson DJ, Liu L, de Leeuw CN, Banks KG, Ho Sui SJ, Fulton DL, Ali J, Amirabbasi M, Arenillas DJ, Babyak N, Black SF, Bonaguro RJ, Brauer E, Candido TR, Castellarin M, Chen J, Chen Y, Cheng JC, Chopra V, Docking TR, Dreolini L, D'Souza CA, Flynn EK, Glenn R, Hatakka K, Hearty TG, Imanian B, Jiang S, Khorasan-zadeh S, Komljenovic I, Laprise S, Liao NY, Lim JS, Lithwick S, Liu F, Liu J, Lu M, McConechy M, McLeod AJ, Milisavljevic M, Mis J, O'Connor K, Palma B, Palmquist DL, Schmouth JF, Swanson MI, Tam B, Ticoll A, Turner JL, Varhol R, Vermeulen J, Watkins RF, Wilson G, Wong BK, Wong SH, Wong TY, Yang GS, Ypsilanti AR, Jones SJ, Holt RA, Goldowitz D, Wasserman WW, Simpson EM. Proc Natl Acad Sci U S A. 2010 Sep 21. 107(38):16589-94. 10.1073/pnas.1009158107 PubMed 20807748.
Backbone
  Vector backbone: pEMS1306
  Backbone size w/o insert (bp): 16454
  Vector type: Pleiades Promoter Project [sic, Pleaides Plieades]
Growth in bacteria
  Bacterial resistance: Ampicillin, 100 μg/mL
  Growth temperature: 37°C
  Growth strain: DH5alpha
  Growth instructions: DH10B
  Copy number: High Copy
Gene/Insert
  Gene/Insert name: Ple136 (alt names: NR2E1; Orphan nuclear receptor NR2E1)
  Species: H. sapiens (human)
  Insert size (bp): 4206
  Entrez Gene: NR2E1 (a.k.a. TLL, TLX, XTLL)
  Tag / fusion protein: EGFP-NLS (C terminal on backbone)
  Cloning method: Restriction Enzyme; 5′ cloning site MluI (unknown if destroyed); 3′ cloning site MluI (unknown if destroyed)
  Sequencing primers: 5′ Unknown
Terms and licenses: Academic/Nonprofit Terms; Industry Terms: Not Available to Industry
How to cite: pEMS1352 was a gift from Elizabeth Simpson (Addgene plasmid # 29154 ; http://n2t.net/addgene:29154 ; RRID:Addgene_29154)
